Addgene plasmid #102612: pTRIP-CMV-Puro-2A-cGAS
Purpose: Lentivector expressing cGAS
Depositing lab: Nicolas Manel. Depositing organization: Institut Curie. Publication: Transmission of innate immune signaling by packaging of cGAMP in viral particles. Gentili M, Kowal J, Tkach M, Satoh T, Lahaye X, Conrad C, Boyron M, Lombard B, Durand S, Kroemer G, Loew D, Dalod M, Thery C, Manel N. Science. 2015 Sep 11;349(6253):1232-6. doi: 10.1126/science.aab3628. Epub 2015 Jul 30. PubMed 26229115.
Backbone
  Vector backbone: pTRIP
  Vector type: Mammalian Expression, Lentiviral
Growth in bacteria
  Bacterial resistance: Ampicillin, 100 μg/mL
  Growth temperature: 30°C
  Growth strain: NEB Stable
  Copy number: High Copy
Gene/Insert
  Gene/Insert name: cGAS
  Species: H. sapiens (human)
  Entrez Gene: CGAS (a.k.a. C6orf150, D4, MB21D1, h-cGAS)
  Promoter: CMV
  Cloning method: Restriction Enzyme; 5′ cloning site unknown (unknown if destroyed); 3′ cloning site unknown (unknown if destroyed)
  Sequencing primers: 5′ CMV-F
Terms and licenses: Academic/Nonprofit Terms; Industry Terms: Not Available to Industry
How to cite: pTRIP-CMV-Puro-2A-cGAS was a gift from Nicolas Manel (Addgene plasmid # 102612 ; http://n2t.net/addgene:102612 ; RRID:Addgene_102612)
