[The description below was written by a language model from this plasmid's Addgene catalogue record and pLannotate feature annotations shown in this document.]
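Description:
pTRIP-CMV-Puro-2A-cGAS is an HIV-1-derived lentiviral transfer vector built on the pTRIP backbone for expressing human cGAS (cyclic GMP-AMP synthase, also known as MB21D1 or C6orf150) in mammalian cells. In bacteria, the roughly 11.9 kb plasmid is maintained through a high-copy ColE1/pUC-type origin and selected with ampicillin via the β-lactamase gene. The backbone also carries remnants of older vectors: fragments of pBR322 elements (tetracycline resistance, bom, rop) and an SV40 promoter–gpt cassette with the SV40 small t intron and polyadenylation signal. None of these lie within the packaged viral genome.

The transfer region runs from an HIV-1 5' LTR through the Ψ packaging signal with adjoining gag sequence, the Rev response element for Rev-dependent nuclear export of the genomic RNA, and the cPPT/CTS central flap, which is a hallmark of pTRIP vectors and improves transduction. An internal CMV enhancer/promoter then drives a single open reading frame in which puromycin N-acetyltransferase is followed by full-length human cGAS. The name indicates a 2A self-cleaving peptide between them, consistent with the short unannotated gap in the feature table, so one transcript should yield both the selection marker and cGAS as separate proteins. The cassette ends in a ΔU3 3' LTR, making the integrated provirus self-inactivating. No WPRE is annotated.

The vector is used to produce lentiviral particles, with packaging and envelope functions supplied in trans, for making puromycin-selectable cells that stably express cGAS. The associated publication concerns innate immune signalling and the packaging of cGAMP, the cGAS product, into viral particles.
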