Features (pLannotate 1.2.2; 31 found; start..end, strand, type, name):
     58..123     +  intron         small t intron: SV40 (simian virus 40) small t antigen intron
    253..273     +  CDS            SV40 NLS: nuclear localization signal of SV40 (simian virus 40) large T antigen
    592..675     +  CDS            large T antigen (fragment): large T antigen from SV40 (simian virus 40)
    698..832     +  polyA_signal   SV40 poly(A) signal: SV40 polyadenylation signal
    999..1328    +  CDS            nef (fragment): NEF_HV1BR - Experimental evidence at protein level: Swiss-Prot protein existence level 1. Extracellular Nef protein targets CD4(+) T-lymphocytes for apoptosis by interacting with CXCR4 surface receptors (PubMed:14990729). From Human immunodeficiency virus type 1 group M subtype B (isolate BRU/LAI) (HIV-1).
   1376..1633    +  LTR            5' LTR (truncated): truncated 5' long terminal repeat (LTR) from HIV-1
   1680..1805    +  misc_feature   HIV-1 Ψ: packaging signal of human immunodeficiency virus type 1
   1789..2152    +  CDS            HIV-1 gag (fragment): gag protein from human immunodeficiency virus 1; gag
   2298..2531    +  misc_feature   RRE: The Rev response element (RRE) of HIV-1 allows for Rev-dependent mRNA export from the nucleus to the cytoplasm.
   2908..3008    +  CDS            Rev (fragment): human immunodeficiency virus 1 (HIV-1) Rev protein; rev; enhances nuclear export of unspliced and incompletely spliced viral mRNAs
   3053..3170    +  misc_feature   cPPT/CTS: central polypurine tract and central termination sequence of HIV-1
   3269..3572    +  enhancer       CMV enhancer: human cytomegalovirus immediate early enhancer
   3573..3776    +  promoter       CMV promoter: human cytomegalovirus (CMV) immediate early promoter
   3816..4412    +  CDS            PuroR (fragment): puromycin N-acetyltransferase; pac from Streptomyces; confers resistance to puromycin
   4491..6056    +  CDS            CGAS: CGAS_HUMAN - Also known as C6orf150 From Homo sapiens (Human).
   6059..6247    +  CDS            nef (fragment): NEF_HV1Z2 - Experimental evidence at protein level: Swiss-Prot protein existence level 1. Extracellular Nef protein targets CD4(+) T-lymphocytes for apoptosis by interacting with CXCR4 surface receptors. From Human immunodeficiency virus type 1 group M subtype D (isolate Z2/CDC-Z34) (HIV-1).
   6249..6280    +  LTR            3' LTR (ΔU3) (fragment): self-inactivating 3' long terminal repeat (LTR) from HIV-1
   6328..6508    +  LTR            5' LTR (truncated): truncated 5' long terminal repeat (LTR) from HIV-1
   7470..7568    -  CDS            TBC1D5 (fragment): TBCD5_HUMAN - Also known as KIAA0210. Experimental evidence at protein level: Swiss-Prot protein existence level 1. May act as a GTPase-activating protein (GAP) for Rab family protein(s). May act as a GAP for RAB7A. Can displace RAB7A and retromer CSC subcomplex from the endosomal membrane to the cytosol; at least retromer displacement seems to require its catalytic activity (PubMed:19531583, PubMed:20923837). Required for retrograde transport of cargo proteins from endosomes to the trans-Golgi network (TGN); the function seems to require its catalytic activity. Involved in regulation of autop
   7974..8253    +  CDS            TcR (fragment): tetracycline efflux protein; tet; confers resistance to tetracycline
   8254..8302    -  misc_feature   bom (fragment): basis of mobility region from pBR322
   8404..8439    -  CDS            rop (fragment): Rop protein, which maintains plasmids at low copy number; rop
   8534..8638    +  promoter       AmpR promoter: bla
   8639..9499    +  CDS            AmpR: β-lactamase; bla; confers resistance to ampicillin, carbenicillin, and related antibiotics
   9670..10258   +  rep_origin     ori: high-copy-number ColE1/pMB1/pBR322/pUC origin of replication
  10441..10497   +  CDS            lacI (fragment): lac repressor; lacI; The lac repressor binds to the lac operator to inhibit transcription in E. coli. This inhibition can be relieved by adding lactose or isopropyl-β-D-thiogalactopyranoside (IPTG).
  10504..10833   +  promoter       SV40 promoter: SV40 enhancer and early promoter
  11033..11152   +  CDS            gpt (fragment): XGPT_ECOLI - Also known as gpp, gxu. Experimental evidence at protein level: Swiss-Prot protein existence level 1. Purine salvage pathway enzyme that catalyzes the transfer of the ribosyl-5-phosphate group from 5-phospho-alpha-D-ribose 1- diphosphate (PRPP) to the N9 position of the 6-oxopurines guanine and xanthine to form the corresponding ribonucleotides GMP (guanosine 5'- monophosphate) and XMP (xanthosine 5'-monophosphate), with the release of PPi. To a lesser extent, also acts on hypoxanthine (PubMed:9100006, PubMed:3886014). Does not ribophosphorylate adenine (PubMed:3886014). From Esch
  11152..11487   +  CDS            gpt (fragment): XGPT_ECOLI - Also known as gpp, gxu. Experimental evidence at protein level: Swiss-Prot protein existence level 1. Purine salvage pathway enzyme that catalyzes the transfer of the ribosyl-5-phosphate group from 5-phospho-alpha-D-ribose 1- diphosphate (PRPP) to the N9 position of the 6-oxopurines guanine and xanthine to form the corresponding ribonucleotides GMP (guanosine 5'- monophosphate) and XMP (xanthosine 5'-monophosphate), with the release of PPi. To a lesser extent, also acts on hypoxanthine (PubMed:9100006, PubMed:3886014). Does not ribophosphorylate adenine (PubMed:3886014). From Esch
  11582..11887   +  CDS            frsA (fragment): FRSA_ECOLI - Also known as yafA. Experimental evidence at protein level: Swiss-Prot protein existence level 1. Catalyzes the hydrolysis of esters (PubMed:15808744). Displays esterase activity toward pNP-butyrate (PubMed:15808744). May stimulate mixed-acid fermentation by acting as a fermentation/respiration switch that down-regulates respiration and up- regulates fermentation rates (PubMed:15169777). From Escherichia coli (strain K12).
  11891..56      +  CDS            small t antigen (fragment) (across the origin): SV40 (simian virus 40) small t antigen
>Addgene plasmid #102612 | pTRIP-CMV-Puro-2A-cGAS | addgene full sequence | sequence record 202138 | Addgene NGS Result
TACTTCTGTGGTGTGACATAATTGGACAAACTACCTACAGAGATTTAAAGCTCTAAGGTAAATATAAAAT
TTTTAAGTGTATAATGTGTTAAACTACTGATTCTAATTGTTTGTGTATTTTAGATTCCAACCTATGGAAC
TGATGAATGGGAGCAGTGGTGGAATGCCTTTAATGAGGAAAACCTGTTTTGCTCAGAAGAAATGCCATCT
AGTGATGATGAGGCTACTGCTGACTCTCAACATTCTACTCCTCCAAAAAAGAAGAGAAAGGTAGAAGACC
CCAAGGACTTTCCTTCAGAATTGCTAAGTTTTTTGAGTCATGCTGTGTTTAGTAATAGAACTCTTGCTTG
CTTTGCTATTTACACCACAAAGGAAAAAGCTGCACTGCTATACAAGAAAATTATGGAAAAATATTCTGTA
ACCTTTATAAGTAGGCATAACAGTTATAATCATAACATACTGTTTTTTCTTACTCCACACAGGCATAGAG
TGTCTGCTATTAATAACTATGCTCAAAAATTGTGTACCTTTAGCTTTTTAATTTGTAAAGGGGTTAATAA
GGAATATTTGATGTATAGTGCCTTGACTAGAGATCATAATCAGCCATACCACATTTGTAGAGGTTTTACT
TGCTTTAAAAAACCTCCCACACCTCCCCCTGAACCTGAAACATAAAATGAATGCAATTGTTGTTGTTAAC
TTGTTTATTGCAGCTTATAATGGTTACAAATAAAGCAATAGCATCACAAATTTCACAAATAAAGCATTTT
TTTCACTGCATTCTAGTTGTGGTTTGTCCAAACTCATCAATGTATCTTATCATGTCTGGATCAACTGGAT
AACTCAAGCTAACCAAAATCATCCCAAACTTCCCACCCCATACCCTATTACCACTGCCAATTACCTGTGG
TTTCATTTACTCTAAACCTGTGATTCCTCTGAATTATTTTCATTTTAAAGAAATTGTATTTGTTAAATAT
GTACTACAAACTTAGTAGTTGGAAGGGCTAATTCACTCCCAAAGAAGACAAGATATCCTTGATCTGTGGA
TCTACCACACACAAGGCTACTTCCCTGATTAGCAGAACTACACACCAGGGCCAGGGGTCAGATATCCACT
GACCTTTGGATGGTGCTACAAGCTAGTACCAGTTGAGCCAGATAAGGTAGAAGAGGCCAATAAAGGAGAG
AACACCAGCTTGTTACACCCTGTGAGCCTGCATGGGATGGATGACCCGGAGAGAGAAGTGTTAGAGTGGA
GGTTTGACAGCCGCCTAGCATTTCATCACGTGGCCCGAGAGCTGCATCCGGAGTACTTCAAGAACTGCTG
ATATCGAGCTTGCTACAAGGGACTTTCCGCTGGGGACTTTCCAGGGAGGCGTGGCCTGGGCGGGACTGGG
GAGTGGCGAGCCCTCAGATCCTGCATATAAGCAGCTGCTTTTTGCCTGTACTGGGTCTCTCTGGTTAGAC
CAGATCTGAGCCTGGGAGCTCTCTGGCTAACTAGGGAACCCACTGCTTAAGCCTCAATAAAGCTTGCCTT
GAGTGCTTCAAGTAGTGTGTGCCCGTCTGTTGTGTGACTCTGGTAACTAGAGATCCCTCAGACCCTTTTA
GTCAGTGTGGAAAATCTCTAGCAGTGGCGCCCGAACAGGGACTTGAAAGCGAAAGGGAAACCAGAGGAGC
TCTCTCGACGCAGGACTCGGCTTGCTGAAGCGCGCACGGCAAGAGGCGAGGGGCGGCGACTGGTGAGTAC
GCCAAAAATTTTGACTAGCGGAGGCTAGAAGGAGAGAGATGGGTGCGAGAGCGTCAGTATTAAGCGGGGG
AGAATTAGATCGCGATGGGAAAAAATTCGGTTAAGGCCAGGGGGAAAGAAAAAATATAAATTAAAACATA
TAGTATGGGCAAGCAGGGAGCTAGAACGATTCGCAGTTAATCCTGGCCTGTTAGAAACATCAGAAGGCTG
TAGACAAATACTGGGACAGCTACAACCATCCCTTCAGACAGGATCAGAAGAACTTAGATCATTATATAAT
ACAGTAGCAACCCTCTATTGTGTGCATCAAAGGATAGAGATAAAAGACACCAAGGAAGCTTTAGACAAGA
TAGAGGAAGAGCAAAACAAAAGTAAGACCACCGCACAGCAAGCGGCCGCTGATCTTCAGACCTGGAGGAG
GAGATATGAGGGACAATTGGAGAAGTGAATTATATAAATATAAAGTAGTAAAAATTGAACCATTAGGAGT
AGCACCCACCAAGGCAAAGAGAAGAGTGGTGCAGAGAGAAAAAAGAGCAGTGGGAATAGGAGCTTTGTTC
CTTGGGTTCTTGGGAGCAGCAGGAAGCACTATGGGCGCAGCGTCAATGACGCTGACGGTACAGGCCAGAC
AATTATTGTCTGGTATAGTGCAGCAGCAGAACAATTTGCTGAGGGCTATTGAGGCGCAACAGCATCTGTT
GCAACTCACAGTCTGGGGCATCAAGCAGCTCCAGGCAAGAATCCTGGCTGTGGAAAGATACCTAAAGGAT
CAACAGCTCCTGGGGATTTGGGGTTGCTCTGGAAAACTCATTTGCACCACTGCTGTGCCTTGGAATGCTA
GTTGGAGTAATAAATCTCTGGAACAGATTTGGAATCACACGACCTGGATGGAGTGGGACAGAGAAATTAA
CAATTACACAAGCTTAATACACTCCTTAATTGAAGAATCGCAAAACCAGCAAGAAAAGAATGAACAAGAA
TTATTGGAATTAGATAAATGGGCAAGTTTGTGGAATTGGTTTAACATAACAAATTGGCTGTGGTATATAA
AATTATTCATAATGATAGTAGGAGGCTTGGTAGGTTTAAGAATAGTTTTTGCTGTACTTTCTATAGTGAA
TAGAGTTAGGCAGGGATATTCACCATTATCGTTTCAGACCCACCTCCCAACCCCGAGGGGACCCGACAGG
CCCGAAGGAATAGAAGAAGAAGGTGGAGAGAGAGACAGAGACAGATCCATTCGATTAGTGAACGGATCTC
GACGGTATCGCCGAATTCACAAATGGCAGTATTCATCCACAATTTTAAAAGAAAAGGGGGGATTGGGGGG
TACAGTGCAGGGGAAAGAATAGTAGACATAATAGCAACAGACATACAAACTAAAGAATTACAAAAACAAA
TTACAAAAATTCAAAATTTTCGGGTTTATTACAGGGACAGCAGAGATCCACTTTGGCTGATACGCGTATA
GTAATCAATTACGGGGTCATTAGTTCATAGCCCATATATGGAGTTCCGCGTTACATAACTTACGGTAAAT
GGCCCGCCTGGCTGACCGCCCAACGACCCCCGCCCATTGACGTCAATAATGACGTATGTTCCCATAGTAA
CGCCAATAGGGACTTTCCATTGACGTCAATGGGTGGAGTATTTACGGTAAACTGCCCACTTGGCAGTACA
TCAAGTGTATCATATGCCAAGTACGCCCCCTATTGACGTCAATGACGGTAAATGGCCCGCCTGGCATTAT
GCCCAGTACATGACCTTATGGGACTTTCCTACTTGGCAGTACATCTACGTATTAGTCATCGCTATTACCA
TGGTGATGCGGTTTTGGCAGTACATCAATGGGCGTGGATAGCGGTTTGACTCACGGGGATTTCCAAGTCT
CCACCCCATTGACGTCAATGGGAGTTTGTTTTGGCACCAAAATCAACGGGACTTTCCAAAATGTCGTAAC
AACTCCGCCCCATTGACGCAAATGGGCGGTAGGCGTGTACGGTGGGAGGTCTATATAAGCAGAGCTGGTT
TAGTGAACCGTCAGATCCCGCGGGCTAGCGCCACCATGACCGAGTACAAGCCCACGGTGCGCCTCGCCAC
CCGCGACGACGTCCCCAGGGCCGTACGCACCCTCGCCGCCGCGTTCGCCGACTACCCCGCCACGCGCCAC
ACCGTCGATCCGGACCGCCACATCGAGCGGGTCACCGAGCTGCAAGAACTCTTCCTCACGCGCGTCGGGC
TCGACATCGGCAAGGTGTGGGTCGCGGACGACGGCGCCGCGGTGGCGGTCTGGACCACGCCGGAGAGCGT
CGAAGCGGGGGCGGTGTTCGCCGAGATCGGCCCGCGCATGGCCGAGTTGAGCGGTTCCCGGCTGGCCGCG
CAGCAACAGATGGAAGGCCTCCTGGCGCCGCACCGGCCCAAGGAGCCCGCGTGGTTCCTGGCCACCGTCG
GCGTCTCGCCCGACCACCAGGGCAAGGGTCTGGGCAGCGCCGTCGTGCTCCCCGGAGTGGAGGCGGCCGA
GCGCGCCGGGGTGCCCGCCTTCCTGGAGACCTCCGCGCCCCGCAACCTCCCCTTCTACGAGCGGCTCGGC
TTCACCGTCACCGCCGACGTCGAGGTGCCCGAAGGACCGCGCACCTGGTGCATGACCCGCAAGCCCGGTG
CCGGAAGCGGAGCTACTAACTTCAGCCTGCTGAAGCAGGCTGGAGACGTGGAGGAGAACCCTGGACCTGG
ATCCACTAGTATGCAGCCTTGGCACGGAAAGGCCATGCAGAGAGCTTCCGAGGCCGGAGCCACTGCCCCC
AAGGCTTCCGCACGGAATGCCAGGGGCGCCCCGATGGATCCCAACGAGTCTCCGGCTGCCCCCGAGGCCG
CCCTGCCTAAGGCGGGAAAGTTCGGCCCCGCCAGGAAGTCGGGATCCCGGCAGAAAAAGAGCGCCCCGGA
CACCCAGGAGAGGCCGCCCGTCCGCGCAACTGGGGCCCGCGCCAAAAAGGCCCCTCAGCGCGCCCAGGAC
ACGCAGCCGTCTGACGCCACCAGCGCCCCTGGGGCAGAGGGGCTGGAGCCTCCTGCGGCTCGGGAGCCGG
CTCTTTCCAGGGCTGGTTCTTGCCGCCAGAGGGGCGCGCGCTGCTCCACGAAGCCAAGACCCCCGCCCGG
GCCCTGGGACGTGCCCAGCCCCGGCCTGCCGGTCTCGGCCCCCATTCTCGTACGGAGGGATGCGGCGCCT
GGGGCCTCGAAGCTCCGGGCGGTTTTGGAGAAGTTGAAGCTCAGCCGCGATGATATCTCCACGGCGGCGG
GGATGGTGAAAGGGGTTGTGGACCACCTGCTGCTCAGACTGAAGTGCGACTCCGCGTTCAGAGGCGTCGG
GCTGCTGAACACCGGGAGCTACTATGAGCACGTGAAGATTTCTGCACCTAATGAATTTGATGTCATGTTT
AAACTGGAAGTCCCCAGAATTCAACTAGAAGAATATTCCAACACTCGTGCATATTACTTTGTGAAATTTA
AAAGAAATCCGAAAGAAAATCATCTGAGTCAGTTTTTAGAAGGTGAAATATTATCAGCTTCTAAGATGCT
GTCAAAGTTTAGGAAAATCATTAAGGAAGAAATTAACGACATTAAAGATACAGATGTCATCATGAAGAGG
AAAAGAGGAGGGAGCCCTGCTGTAACACTTCTTATTAGTGAAAAAATATCTGTGGATATAACCCTGGCTT
TGGAATCAAAAAGTAGCTGGCCTGCTAGCACCCAAGAAGGCCTGCGCATTCAAAACTGGCTTTCAGCAAA
AGTTAGGAAGCAACTACGACTAAAGCCATTTTACCTTGTACCCAAGCATGCAAAGGAAGGAAATGGTTTC
CAAGAAGAAACATGGCGGCTATCCTTCTCTCACATCGAAAAGGAAATTTTGAACAATCATGGAAAATCTA
AAACGTGCTGTGAAAACAAAGAAGAGAAATGTTGCAGGAAAGATTGTTTAAAACTAATGAAATACCTTTT
AGAACAGCTGAAAGAAAGGTTTAAAGACAAAAAACATCTGGATAAATTCTCTTCTTATCATGTGAAAACT
GCCTTCTTTCACGTATGTACCCAGAACCCTCAAGACAGTCAGTGGGACCGCAAAGACCTGGGCCTCTGCT
TTGATAACTGCGTGACATACTTTCTTCAGTGCCTCAGGACAGAAAAACTTGAGAATTATTTTATTCCTGA
ATTCAATCTATTCTCTAGCAACTTAATTGACAAAAGAAGTAAAGAATTTCTGACAAAGCAAATTGAATAT
GAAAGAAACAATGAGTTTCCAGTTTTTGATGAATTTTGACTCGAGACCTAGAAAAACATGGAGCAATCAC
AAGTAGCAATACAGCAGCTACCAATGCTGATTGTGCCTGGCTAGAAGCACAAGAGGAGGAGGAGGTGGGT
TTTCCAGTCACACCTCAGGTACCTTTAAGACCAATGACTTACAAGGCAGCTGTAGATCTTAGCCACTTTT
TAAAAGAAAAGGGGGGACTGGAAGGGCTAATTCACTCCCAACGAAGACAAAATCGTCGAGAGATGCTGCA
TATAAGCAGCTGCTTTTTGCTTGTACTGGGTCTCTCTGGTTAGACCAGATCTGAGCCTGGGAGCTCTCTG
GCTAACTAGGGAACCCACTGCTTAAGCCTCAATAAAGCTTGCCTTGAGTGCTTCAAGTAGTGTGTGCCCG
TCTGTTGTGTGACTCTGGTAACTAGAGATCCCTCAGACCCTTTTAGTCAGTGTGGAAAATCTCTAGCAGT
AGTAGTTCATGTCATCTTATTATTCAGTATTTATAACTTGCAAAGAAATGAATATCAGAGAGTGAGAGGC
CTTGACATTATAATAGATTTAGCAGGAATTGAACTAGGAGTGGAGCACACAGGCAAAGCTGCAGAAGTAC
TTGGAAGAAGCCACCAGAGATACTCACGATTCTGCACATACCTGGCTAATCCCAGATCCTAAGGATTACA
TTAAGTTTACTAACATTTATATAATGATTTATAGTTTAAAGTATAAACTTATCTAATTTACTATTCTGAC
AGATATTAATTAATCCTCAAATATCATAAGAGATGATTACTATTATCCCCATTTAACACAAGAGGAAACT
GAGAGGGAAAGATGTTGAAGTAATTTTCCCACAATTACAGCATCCGTTAGTTACGACTCTATGATCTTCT
GACACAAATTCCATTTACTCCTCACCCTATGACTCAGTCGAATATATCAAAGTTATGGACATTATGCTAA
GTAACAAATTACCCTTTTATATAGTAAATACTGAGTAGATTGAGAGAAGAAATTGTTTGCAAACCTGAAT
AGCTTCAAGAAGAAGAGAAGTGAGGATAAGAATAACAGTTGTCATTTAACAAGTTTTAACAAGTAACTTG
GTTAGAAAGGGATTCAAATGCATAAAGCAAGGGATAAATTTTTCTGGCAACAAGACTATACAATATAACC
TTAAATATGACTTCAAATAATTGTTGGAACTTGATAAAACTAATTAAATATTATTGAAGATTATCAATAT
TATAAATGTAATTTACTTTTAAAAAGGGAACATAGAAATGTGTATCATTAGAGTAGAAAACAATCCTTAT
TATCACAATTTGTCAAAACAAGTTTGTTATTAACACAAGTAGAATACTGCATTCAATTAAGTTGACTGCA
GATTTTGTGTTTTGTTAAAATTAGAAAGAGATAACAACAATTTGAATTATTGAAAGTAACATGTAAATAG
TTCTACATACGTTCTTTTGACATCTTGTTCAATCATTGATCGAAGTTCTTTATCTTGGAAGAATTTGTTC
CAAAGACTCTGAAATAAGGAAAACAATCTATTATATAGTCTCACACCTTTGTTTTACTTTTAGTGATTTC
AATTTAATAATGTAAATGGTTAAAATTTATTCTTCTCTGAGATCATTTCACATTGCAGATAGAAAACCTG
AGACTGGGGTAATTTTTATTAAAATCTAATTTAATCTCAGAAACACATCTTTATTCTAACATCAATTTTT
CCAGTTTGATATTATCATATAAAGTCAGCCTTCCTCATCTGCAGGTTCCACAACAAAAATCCAACCAACT
GTGGATCAAAAATATTGGGAAAAAATTAAAAATAGCAATACAACAATAAAAAAATACAAATCAGAAAAAC
AGCACAGTATAACAACTTTATTTAGCATTTACAATCTATTAGGTATTATAAGTAATCTAGCCAGATCCTC
TACGCCGGACGCATCGTGGCCGGCATCACCGGCGCCACAGGTGCGGTTGCTGGCGCCTATATCGCCGACA
TCACCGATGGGGAAGATCGGGCTCGCCACTTCGGGCTCATGAGCGCTTGTTTCGGCGTGGGTATGGTGGC
AGGCCCCGTGGCCGGGGGACTGTTGGGCGCCATCTCCTTGCATGCACCATTCCTTGCGGCGGCGGTGCTC
AACGGCCTCAACCTACTACTGGGCTGCTTCCTAATGCAGGAGTCGCATAAGGGAGAGCGTCGAATGGTGC
ACTCTCAGTACAATCTGCTCTGATGCCGCATAGTTAAGCCAGCCCCGACACCCGCCAACACCCGCTGACG
CGCCCTGACGGGCTTGTCTGCTCCCGGCATCCGCTTACAGACAAGCTGTGACCGTCTCCGGGAGCTGCAT
GTGTCAGAGGTTTTCACCGTCATCACCGAAACGCGCGAGACGAAAGGGCCTCGTGATACGCCTATTTTTA
TAGGTTAATGTCATGATAATAATGGTTTCTTAGACGTCAGGTGGCACTTTTCGGGGAAATGTGCGCGGAA
CCCCTATTTGTTTATTTTTCTAAATACATTCAAATATGTATCCGCTCATGAGACAATAACCCTGATAAAT
GCTTCAATAATATTGAAAAAGGAAGAGTATGAGTATTCAACATTTCCGTGTCGCCCTTATTCCCTTTTTT
GCGGCATTTTGCCTTCCTGTTTTTGCTCACCCAGAAACGCTGGTGAAAGTAAAAGATGCTGAAGATCAGT
TGGGTGCACGAGTGGGTTACATCGAACTGGATCTCAACAGCGGTAAGATCCTTGAGAGTTTTCGCCCCGA
AGAACGTTTTCCAATGATGAGCACTTTTAAAGTTCTGCTATGTGGCGCGGTATTATCCCGTATTGACGCC
GGGCAAGAGCAACTCGGTCGCCGCATACACTATTCTCAGAATGACTTGGTTGAGTACTCACCAGTCACAG
AAAAGCATCTTACGGATGGCATGACAGTAAGAGAATTATGCAGTGCTGCCATAACCATGAGTGATAACAC
TGCGGCCAACTTACTTCTGACAACGATCGGAGGACCGAAGGAGCTAACCGCTTTTTTGCACAACATGGGG
GATCATGTAACTCGCCTTGATCGTTGGGAACCGGAGCTGAATGAAGCCATACCAAACGACGAGCGTGACA
CCACGATGCCTGTAGCAATGGCAACAACGTTGCGCAAACTATTAACTGGCGAACTACTTACTCTAGCTTC
CCGGCAACAATTAATAGACTGGATGGAGGCGGATAAAGTTGCAGGACCACTTCTGCGCTCGGCCCTTCCG
GCTGGCTGGTTTATTGCTGATAAATCTGGAGCCGGTGAGCGTGGGTCTCGCGGTATCATTGCAGCACTGG
GGCCAGATGGTAAGCCCTCCCGTATCGTAGTTATCTACACGACGGGGAGTCAGGCAACTATGGATGAACG
AAATAGACAGATCGCTGAGATAGGTGCCTCACTGATTAAGCATTGGTAACTGTCAGACCAAGTTTACTCA
TATATACTTTAGATTGATTTAAAACTTCATTTTTAATTTAAAAGGATCTAGGTGAAGATCCTTTTTGATA
ATCTCATGACCAAAATCCCTTAACGTGAGTTTTCGTTCCACTGAGCGTCAGACCCCGTAGAAAAGATCAA
AGGATCTTCTTGAGATCCTTTTTTTCTGCGCGTAATCTGCTGCTTGCAAACAAAAAAACCACCGCTACCA
GCGGTGGTTTGTTTGCCGGATCAAGAGCTACCAACTCTTTTTCCGAAGGTAACTGGCTTCAGCAGAGCGC
AGATACCAAATACTGTTCTTCTAGTGTAGCCGTAGTTAGGCCACCACTTCAAGAACTCTGTAGCACCGCC
TACATACCTCGCTCTGCTAATCCTGTTACCAGTGGCTGCTGCCAGTGGCGATAAGTCGTGTCTTACCGGG
TTGGACTCAAGACGATAGTTACCGGATAAGGCGCAGCGGTCGGGCTGAACGGGGGGTTCGTGCACACAGC
CCAGCTTGGAGCGAACGACCTACACCGAACTGAGATACCTACAGCGTGAGCTATGAGAAAGCGCCACGCT
TCCCGAAGGGAGAAAGGCGGACAGGTATCCGGTAAGCGGCAGGGTCGGAACAGGAGAGCGCACGAGGGAG
CTTCCAGGGGGAAACGCCTGGTATCTTTATAGTCCTGTCGGGTTTCGCCACCTCTGACTTGAGCGTCGAT
TTTTGTGATGCTCGTCAGGGGGGCGGAGCCTATGGAAAAACGCCAGCAACGCGGCCTTTTTACGGTTCCT
GGCCTTTTGCTGGCCTTTTGCTCACATGTTCTTTCCTGCGTTATCCCCTGATTCTGTGGATAACCGTATT
ACCGCCTTTGAGTGAGCTGATACCGCTCGCCGCAGCCGAACGACCGAGCGCAGCGAGTCAGTGAGCGAGG
AAGCGGAAGAGCGCCCAATACGCAAACCGCCTCTCCCCGCGCGTTGGCCGATTCATTAATGCAGCTGTGG
AATGTGTGTCAGTTAGGGTGTGGAAAGTCCCCAGGCTCCCCAGCAGGCAGAAGTATGCAAAGCATGCATC
TCAATTAGTCAGCAACCAGGTGTGGAAAGTCCCCAGGCTCCCCAGCAGGCAGAAGTATGCAAAGCATGCA
TCTCAATTAGTCAGCAACCATAGTCCCGCCCCTAACTCCGCCCATCCCGCCCCTAACTCCGCCCAGTTCC
GCCCATTCTCCGCCCCATGGCTGACTAATTTTTTTTATTTATGCAGAGGCCGAGGCCGCCTCGGCCTCTG
AGCTATTCCAGAAGTAGTGAGGAGGCTTTTTTGGAGGCCTAGGCTTTTGCAAAAAGCTTGGACACAAGAC
AGGCTTGCGAGATATGTTTGAGAATACCACTTTATCCCGCGTCAGGGAGAGGCAGTGCGTAAAAAGACGC
GGACTCATGTGAAATACTGGTTTTTAGTGCGCCAGATCTCTATAATCTCGCGCAACCTATTTTCCCCTCG
AACACTTTTTAAGCCGTAGATAAACAGGCTGGGACACTTCACATGAGCGAAAAATACATCGTCACCTGGG
ACATGTTGCAGATCCATGCACGTAAACTCGCAAGCCGACTGATGCCTTCTGAACAATGGAAAGGCATTAT
TGCCGTAAGCCGTGGCGGTCTGTACCGGGTGCGTTACTGGCGCGTGAACTGGGTATTCGTCATGTCGATA
CCGTTTGTATTTCCAGCTACGATCACGACAACCAGCGCGAGCTTAAAGTGCTGAAACGCGCAGAAGGCGA
TGGCGAAGGCTTCATCGTTATTGATGACCTGGTGGATACCGGTGGTACTGCGGTTGCGATTCGTGAAATG
TATCCAAAAGCGCACTTTGTCACCATCTTCGCAAAACCGGCTGGTCGTCCGCTGGTTGATGACTATGTTG
TTGATATCCCGCAAGATACCTGGATTGAACAGCCGTGGGATATGGGCGTCGTATTCGTCCCGCCAATCTC
CGGTCGCTAATCTTTTCAACGCCTGGCACTGCCGGGCGTTGTTCTTTTTAACTTCAGGCGGGTTACAATA
GTTTCCAGTAAGTATTCTGGAGGCTGCATCCATGACACAGGCAAACCTGAGCGAAACCCTGTTCAAACCC
CGCTTTAAACATCCTGAAACCTCGACGCTAGTCCGCCGCTTTAATCACGGCGCACAACCGCCTGTGCAGT
CGGCCCTTGATGGTAAAACCATCCCTCACTGGTATCGCATGATTAACCGTCTGATGTGGATCTGGCGCGG
CATTGACCCACGCGAAATCCTCGACGTCCAGGCACGTATTGTGATGAGCGATGCCGAACGTACCGACGAT
GATTTATACGATACGGTGATTGGCTACCGTGGCGGCAACTGGATTTATGAGTGGGCCCCGGATCTTTGTG
AAGGAACCT
